>Addgene plasmid #238254 | pRK5_EGFP-BRD4-NUT | addgene full sequence | sequence record 474366 | Addgene NGS Result
TTCGAGCTCGCCCGACATTGATTATTGACTAGTTATTAATAGTAATCAATTACGGGGTCATTAGTTCATA
GCCCATATATGGAGTTCCGCGTTACATAACTTACGGTAAATGGCCCGCCTGGCTGACCGCCCAACGACCC
CCGCCCATTGACGTCAATAATGACGTATGTTCCCATAGTAACGCCAATAGGGACTTTCCATTGACGTCAA
TGGGTGGAGTATTTACGGTAAACTGCCCACTTGGCAGTACATCAAGTGTATCATATGCCAAGTACGCCCC
CTATTGACGTCAATGACGGTAAATGGCCCGCCTGGCATTATGCCCAGTACATGACCTTATGGGACTTTCC
TACTTGGCAGTACATCTACGTATTAGTCATCGCTATTACCATGGTGATGCGGTTTTGGCAGTACATCAAT
GGGCGTGGATAGCGGTTTGACTCACGGGGATTTCCAAGTCTCCACCCCATTGACGTCAATGGGAGTTTGT
TTTGGCACCAAAATCAACGGGACTTTCCAAAATGTCGTAACAACTCCGCCCCATTGACGCAAATGGGCGG
TAGGCGTGTACGGTGGGAGGTCTATATAAGCAGAGCTCGTTTAGTGAACCGTCAGATCGCCTGGAGACGC
CATCCACGCTGTTTTGACCTCCATAGAAGACACCGGGACCGATCCAGCCTCCGCGGCCGGGAACGGTGCA
TTGGAACGCGGATTCCCCGTGCCAAGAGTGACGTAAGTACCGCCTATAGAGTCTATAGGCCCACCCCCTT
GGCTTCGTTAGAACGCGGCTACAATTAATACATAACCTTATGTATCATACACATACGATTTAGGTGACAC
TATAGAATAACATCCACTTTGCCTTTCTCTCCACAGGTGTCCACTCCCAGGTCCAACTGCACCTCGGTTC
TATCGATTGAATTCGTACCGGTGCCACCATGGTGAGCAAGGGCGAGGAGCTGTTCACCGGGGTGGTGCCC
ATCCTGGTCGAGCTGGACGGCGACGTAAACGGCCACAAGTTCAGCGTGTCCGGCGAGGGCGAGGGCGATG
CCACCTACGGCAAGCTGACCCTGAAGTTCATCTGCACCACCGGCAAGCTGCCCGTGCCCTGGCCCACCCT
CGTGACCACCCTGACCTACGGCGTGCAGTGCTTCAGCCGCTACCCCGACCACATGAAGCAGCACGACTTC
TTCAAGTCCGCCATGCCCGAAGGCTACGTCCAGGAGCGCACCATCTTCTTCAAGGACGACGGCAACTACA
AGACCCGCGCCGAGGTGAAGTTCGAGGGCGACACCCTGGTGAACCGCATCGAGCTGAAGGGCATCGACTT
CAAGGAGGACGGCAACATCCTGGGGCACAAGCTGGAGTACAACTACAACAGCCACAACGTCTATATCATG
GCCGACAAGCAGAAGAACGGCATCAAGGTGAACTTCAAGATCCGCCACAACATCGAGGACGGCAGCGTGC
AGCTCGCCGACCACTACCAGCAGAACACCCCCATCGGCGACGGCCCCGTGCTGCTGCCCGACAACCACTA
CCTGAGCACCCAGTCCGCCCTGAGCAAAGACCCCAACGAGAAGCGCGATCACATGGTCCTGCTGGAGTTC
GTGACCGCCGCCGGGATCACTCTCGGCATGGACGAGCTGTACAAGATGTCTGCGGAGAGCGGCCCTGGGA
CGAGATTGAGAAATCTGCCAGTAATGGGGGATGGACTAGAAACTTCCCAAATGTCTACAACACAGGCCCA
GGCCCAACCCCAGCCAGCCAACGCAGCCAGCACCAACCCCCCGCCCCCAGAGACCTCCAACCCTAACAAG
CCCAAGAGGCAG
[300 nt withheld, positions 1833-2132]
AAAATAAATGAGCTACCCACAGAAGAAACCGAGATCATGATAGTCCAGGCAAAAGGAAGAGGACGTGGGA
GGAAAGAAACAGGGACAGCAAAACCTGGCGTTTCCACGGTACCAAACACAACTCAAGCATCGACTCCTCC
GCAGACCCAGACCCCTCAGCCGAATCCTCCTCCTGTGCAGGCCACGCCTCACCCCTTCCCTGCCGTCACC
CCGGACCTCATCGTCCAGACCCCTGTCATGACAGTGGTGCCTCCCCAGCCACTGCAGACGCCCCCGCCAG
TGCCCCCCCAGCCACAACCCCCACCCGCTCCAGCTCCCCAGCCCGTACAGAGCCACCCACCCATCATCGC
GGCCACCCCACAGCCTGTGAAGACAAAGAAGGGAGTGAAGAGGAAAGCAGACACCACCACCCCCACCACC
ATTGACCCCATTCACGAGCCACCCTCGCTGCCCCCGGAGCCCAAGACCACCAAGCTGGGCCAGCGGCGGG
AGAGCAGCCGGCCTGTGAAACCTCCAAAGAAGGACGTGCCCGACTCTCAGCAGCACCCAGCACCAGAGAA
GAGCAGCAAGGTCTCGGAGCAGCTCAAGTGCTGCAGCGGCATCCTCAAGGAGATGTTTGCCAAGAAGCAC
GCCGCCTACGCCTGGCCCTTCTACAAGCCTGTGGACGTGGAGGCACTGGGCCTACACGACTACTGTGACA
TCATCAAGCACCCCATGGACATGAGCACAATCAAGTCTAAACTGGAGGCCCGTGAGTACCGTGATGCTCA
GGAGTTTGGTGCTGACGTCCGATTGATGTTCTCCAACTGCTATAAGTACAACCCTCCTGACCATGAGGTG
GTGGCCATGGCCCGCAAGCTCCAGGATGTGTTCGAAATGCGCTTTGCCAAGATGCCGGACGAGCCTGAGG
AGCCAGTGGTGGCCGTGTCCTCCCCGGCAGTGCCCCCTCCCACCAAGGTTGTGGCCCCGCCCTCATCCAG
CGACAGCAGCAGCGATAGCTCCTCGGACAGTGACAGTTCGACTGATGACTCTGAGGAGGAGCGAGCCCAG
CGGCTGGCTGAGCTCCAGGAGCAGCTCAAAGCCGTGCACGAGCAGCTTGCAGCCCTCTCTCAGCCCCAGC
AGAACAAACCAAAGAAAAAGGAGAAAGACAAGAAGGAAAAGAAAAAAGAAAAGCACAAAAGGAAAGAGGA
AGTGGAAGAGAATAAAAAAAGCAAAGCCAAGGAACCTCCTCCTAAAAAGACGAAGAAAAATAATAGCAGC
AACAGCAATGTGAGCAAGAAGGAGCCAGCGCCCATGAAGAGCAAGCCCCCTCCCACGTATGAG
[249 nt withheld, positions 3456-3704]
GAGAAAGTTGATGTGATTGCCGGCTCCTCCAAGATGAAGGGCTTCTCGTCCTCAGAGTCGGAGAGCTCCA
GTGAGTCCAGCTCCTCTGACAGCGAAGACTCCGAAACAGCATCTGCATTGCCGGGACCGGATATGAGCAT
GAAACCTAGTGCCGCCCTGTCTCCATCCCCTGCACTTCCCTTTCTCCCACCAACTTCTGACCCACCAGAC
CACCCACCCAGGGAGCCACCTCCACAGCCCATCATGCCTTCAGTATTCTCTCCAGACAACCCTCTGATGC
TCTCTGCTTTCCCCAGCTCACTGTTGGTGACAGGGGACGGGGGCCCTTGCCTCAGTGGGGCTGGGGCTGG
CAAGGTCATTGTCAAAGTCAAGACAGAAGGGGGGTCAGCTGAGCCCTCTCAAACTCAGAACTTTATCCTT
ACTCAGACTGCCCTCAATTCGACTGCCCCGGGCACTCCCTGTGGAGGCCTTGAGGGTCCTGCACCTCCAT
TTGTGACAGCATCTAATGTGAAGACCATTCTGCCCTCTAAGGCTGTTGGTGTCAGCCAGGAGGGTCCTCC
AGGCCTTCCGCCTCAGCCTCCACCACCAGTTGCTCAACTGGTCCCCATTGTGCCCCTGGAAAAAGCTTGG
CCAGGGCCACATGGGACAACCGGGGAAGGAGGTCCTGTGGCCACTCTATCCAAGCCTTCCCTAGGTGACC
GCTCCAAAATTTCCAAGGACGTTTATGAGAACTTCCGTCAGTGGCAGCGTTACAAAGCCTTGGCCCGGAG
GCACCTATCCCAGAGTCCTGACACAGAAGCTCTTTCCTGTTTTCTTATCCCAGTGCTTCGTTCCCTGGCC
CGGCTGAAGCCCACTATGACCCTGGAGGAGGGACTGCCATTGGCTGTGCAGGAGTGGGAGCACACCAGCA
ACTTTGACCGGATGATCTTTTATGAGATGGCAGAAAGGTTCATGGAGTTTGAGGCTGAGGAGATGCAGAT
TCAGAACACACAGCTGATGAATGGGTCTCAGGGCCTGTCTCCTGCAACCCCTTTGAAACTTGATCCTCTA
GGGCCCCTGGCCTCTGAGGTTTGCCAGCAGCCAGTGTACATTCCGAAGAAGGCAGCTTCTAAAACAAGAG
CTCCTCGCCGGCGTCAGCGTAAAGCCCAGAGACCTCCTGCTCCTGAGGCACCCAAGGAGATCCCACCAGA
AGCTGTGAAGGAGTATGTTGACATCATGGAATGGCTGGTGGGGACTCACTTGGCCACTGGGGAGTCAGAT
GGAAAACAAGAGGAAGAAGGGCAGCAGCAGGAGGAGGAAGGGATGTATCCAGATCCAGGTCTCCTGAGCT
ACATCAATGAGCTGTGTTCTCAGAAGGTCTTTGTCTCCAAGGTGGAGGCTGTCATTCACCCTCAATTTCT
GGCAGATCTGCTGTCCCCAGAAAAACAGAGAGATCCCTTGGCCTTAATTGAGGAGCTAGAGCAAGAAGAA
GGACTCACTCTTGCCCAGCTGGTCCAGAAGCGACTCATGGCCTTGGAAGAGGAGGAAGATGCAGAGGCGC
CTCCAAGTTTCAGTGGCGCTCAGTTGGACTCAAGTCCTTCTGGTTCTGTTGAGGATGAAGATGGGGATGG
GCGGCTTCGGCCCTCACCTGGGCTTCAGGGGGCTGGGGGCGCCGCTTGCCTTGGAAAGGTTTCTTCTTCA
GGAAAACGGGCAAGAGAAGTGCATGGTGGGCAGGAGCAAGCCCTAGATAGCCCCAGAGGGATGCACAGGG
ATGGGAACACTCTGCCATCCCCCAGCAGCTGGGACCTGCAGCCAGAACTTGCAGCTCCACAGGGAACTCC
GGGACCCTTGGGTGTGGAGAGGAGAGGGTCTGGGAAGGTTATAAACCAGGTATCTCTACATCAGGATGGC
CATCTAGGAGGCGCTGGGCCTCCTGGGCACTGCCTGGTGGCTGATAGGACTTCAGAGGCTCTGCCCCTTT
GTTGGCAGGGAGGCTTCCAGCCTGAGAGCACTCCCAGTTTGGATGCTGGACTTGCAGAGCTGGCTCCTCT
GCAAGGACAAGGGTTAGAAAAGCAAGTCCTGGGATTGCAGAAAGGACAACAAACAGGGGGTCGTGGAGTG
CTTCCTCAAGGGAAGGAGCCTTTAGCAGTGCCCTGGGAAGGCTCTTCAGGAGCCATGTGGGGAGATGACA
GAGGTACCCCCATGGCTCAGAGTTATGATCAGAATCCTTCCCCTAGAGCAGCTGGGGAGAGGGACGATGT
CTGTCTCAGCCCAGGAGTTTGGCTGAGCAGTGAGATGGATGCTGTAGGCTTGGAGCTGCCTGTACAAATA
GAGGAGGTCATAGAGAGCTTCCAAGTTGAGAAGTGTGTAACTGAGTATCAGGAAGGCTGCCAGGGACTGG
GCTCCAGGGGCAACATTTCCCTGGGTCCTGGAGAAACCCTAGTACCTGGGGATACGGAGAGCAGTGTGAT
TCCCTGTGGAGGCACAGTTGCGGCAGCTGCCCTAGAAAAGAGAAACTATTGCAGCTTGCCAGGACCTTTG
AGGGCCAACAGCCCACCCTTGAGGTCCAAAGAAAATCAAGAACAGAGCTGTGAAACCGTAGGGCATCCCA
GTGATCTGTGGGCAGAAGGCTGCTTCCCATTGCTAGAAAGTGGTGATTCCACACTGGGGTCTTCCAAAGA
AACCCTTCCACCCACATGCCAAGGCAATCTCCTTATCATGGGGACTGAGGATGCCTCCTCCTTGCCTGAA
GCCAGTCAAGAGGCAGGGAGCAGAGGCAATTCCTTTTCTCCTCTGTTGGAAACCATAGAACCTGTCAACA
TACTAGATGTTAAAGATGACTGTGGCCTCCAACTAAGGGTCAGCGAGGACACCTGCCCACTGAATGTTCA
TTCTTATGACCCCCAAGGAGAAGGCAGGGTGGATCCTGATCTGTCCAAGCCTAAAAACCTTGCTCCTTTA
CAAGAGAGTCAGGAGTCTTACACAACTGGGACTCCCAAAGCAACATCTTCTCACCAGGGCCTTGGAAGCA
CTTTGCCTAGAAGGGGAACCAGGAATGCCATAGTTCCGAGAGAAACTTCTGTTAGTAAAACACACAGGTC
AGCAGACAGGGCCAAAGGAAAGGAGAAAAAGAAAAAGGAAGCAGAGGAAGAGGATGAGGAACTCTCCAAC
TTTGCTTACCTCTTGGCCTCTAAACTTAGCCTCTCACCAAGGGAGCATCCCCTCAGTCCTCACCATGCCT
CAGGAGGTCAGGGCAGCCAGAGAGCATCCCACCTGCTCCCTGCTGGAGCAAAAGGCCCCAGCAAACTTCC
ATATCCTGTTGCCAAGTCTGGGAAGCGAGCTCTAGCTGGAGGTCCAGCCCCTACTGAAAAGACACCCCAC
TCAGGAGCTCAACTTGGGGTCCCCAGGGAGAAACCCCTAGCTCTGGGAGTAGTTCGACCCTCACAGCCTC
GTAAAAGGCGGTGTGACAGTTTTGTCACGGGCAGAAGGAAGAAACGACGTCGTAGCCAGTGAGTCGACCT
GCAGAAGCTTGGCCGCCATGGCCCAACTTGTTTATTGCAGCTTATAATGGTTACAAATAAAGCAATAGCA
TCACAAATTTCACAAATAAAGCATTTTTTTCACTGCATTCTAGTTGTGGTTTGTCCAAACTCATCAATGT
ATCTTATCATGTCTGGATCGGGAATTAATTCGGCGCAGCACCATGGCCTGAAATAACCTCTGAAAGAGGA
ACTTGGTTAGGTACCTTCTGAGGCGGAAAGAACCAGCTGTGGAATGTGTGTCAGTTAGGGTGTGGAAAGT
CCCCAGGCTCCCCAGCAGGCAGAAGTATGCAAAGCATGCATCTCAATTAGTCAGCAACCAGGTGTGGAAA
GTCCCCAGGCTCCCCAGCAGGCAGAAGTATGCAAAGCATGCATCTCAATTAGTCAGCAACCATAGTCCCG
CCCCTAACTCCGCCCATCCCGCCCCTAACTCCGCCCAGTTCCGCCCATTCTCCGCCCCATGGCTGACTAA
TTTTTTTTATTTATGCAGAGGCCGAGGCCGCCTCGGCCTCTGAGCTATTCCAGAAGTAGTGAGGAGGCTT
TTTTGGAGGCCTAGGCTTTTGCAAAAAGCTGTTAACAGCTTGGCACTGGCCGTCGTTTTACAACGTCGTG
ACTGGGAAAACCCTGGCGTTACCCAACTTAATCGCCTTGCAGCACATCCCCCTTTCGCCAGCTGGCGTAA
TAGCGAAGAGGCCCGCACCGATCGCCCTTCCCAACAGTTGCGCAGCCTGAATGGCGAATGGCGCCTGATG
CGGTATTTTCTCCTTACGCATCTGTGCGGTATTTCACACCGCATA
[142 nt withheld, positions 8020-8161]
C
[141 nt withheld, positions 8163-8303]
CCTTTGACGTTGGAGTCCACGTTCTTT
[37 nt withheld, positions 8331-8367]
ACCCTATCTCGGGCTATTCTTTTGATTTATAAGGGATTTTGCCGATTTCGGCCTATTGGTTAAAAAATGA
GCTGATTTAACAAAAATTTAACGCGAATTTTAACAAAATATTAACGTTTACAATTTTATGGTGCACTCTC
AGTACAATCTGCTCTGATGCCGCATAGTTAAGCCAGCCCCGACACCCGCCAACACCCGCTGACGCGCCCT
GACGGGCTTGTCTGCTCCCGGCATCCGCTTACAGACAAGCTGTGACCGTCTCCGGGAGCTGCATGTGTCA
GAGGTTTTCACCGTCATCACCGAAACGCGCGAGACGAAAGGGCCTCGTGATACGCCTATTTTTATAGGTT
AATGTCATGATAATAATGGTTTCTTAGACGTCAGGTGGCACTTTTCGGGGAAATGTGCGCGGAACCCCTA
TTTGTTTATTTTTCTAAATACATTCAAATATGTATCCGCTCATGAGACAATAACCCTGATAAATGCTTCA
ATAATATTGAAAAAGGAAGAGTATGAGTATTCAACATTTCCGTGTCGCCCTTATTCCCTTTTTTGCGGCA
TTTTGCCTTCCTGTTTTTGCTCACCCAGAAACGCTGGTGAAAGTAAAAGATGCTGAAGATCAGTTGGGTG
CACGAGTGGGTTACATCGAACTGGATCTCAACAGCGGTAAGATCCTTGAGAGTTTTCGCCCCGAAGAACG
TTTTCCAATGATGAGCACTTTTAAAGTTCTGCTATGTGGCGCGGTATTATCCCGTATTGACGCCGGGCAA
GAGCAACTCGGTCGCCGCATACACTATTCTCAGAATGACTTGGTTGAGTACTCACCAGTCACAGAAAAGC
ATCTTACGGATGGCATGACAGTAAGAGAATTATGCAGTGCTGCCATAACCATGAGTGATAACACTGCGGC
CAACTTACTTCTGACAACGATCGGAGGACCGAAGGAGCTAACCGCTTTTTTGCACAACATGGGGGATCAT
GTAACTCGCCTTGATCGTTGGGAACCGGAGCTGAATGAAGCCATACCAAACGACGAGCGTGACACCACGA
TGCCTGTAGCAATGGCAACAACGTTGCGCAAACTATTAACTGGCGAACTACTTACTCTAGCTTCCCGGCA
ACAATTAATAGACTGGATGGAGGCGGATAAAGTTGCAGGACCACTTCTGCGCTCGGCCCTTCCGGCTGGC
TGGTTTATTGCTGATAAATCTGGAGCCGGTGAGCGTGGGTCTCGCGGTATCATTGCAGCACTGGGGCCAG
ATGGTAAGCCCTCCCGTATCGTAGTTATCTACACGACGGGGAGTCAGGCAACTATGGATGAACGAAATAG
ACAGATCGCTGAGATAGGTGCCTCACTGATTAAGCATTGGTAACTGTCAGACCAAGTTTACTCATATATA
CTTTAGATTGATTTAAAACTTCATTTTTAATTTAAAAGGATCTAGGTGAAGATCCTTTTTGATAATCTCA
TGACCAAAATCCCTTAACGTGAGTTTTCGTTCCACTGAGCGTCAGACCCCGTAGAAAAGATCAAAGGATC
TTCTTGAGATCCTTTTTTTCTGCGCGTAATCTGCTGCTTGCAAACAAAAAAACCACCGCTACCAGCGGTG
GTTTGTTTGCCGGATCAAGAGCTACCAACTCTTTTTCCGAAGGTAACTGGCTTCAGCAGAGCGCAGATAC
CAAATACTGTTCTTCTAGTGTAGCCGTAGTTAGGCCACCACTTCAAGAACTCTGTAGCACCGCCTACATA
CCTCGCTCTGCTAATCCTGTTACCAGTGGCTGCTGCCAGTGGCGATAAGTCGTGTCTTACCGGGTTGGAC
TCAAGACGATAGTTACCGGATAAGGCGCAGCGGTCGGGCTGAACGGGGGGTTCGTGCACACAGCCCAGCT
TGGAGCGAACGACCTACACCGAACTGAGATACCTACAGCGTGAGCTATGAGAAAGCGCCACGCTTCCCGA
AGGGAGAAAGGCGGACAGGTATCCGGTAAGCGGCAGGGTCGGAACAGGAGAGCGCACGAGGGAGCTTCCA
GGGGGAAACGCCTGGTATCTTTATAGTCCTGTCGGGTTTCGCCACCTCTGACTTGAGCGTCGATTTTTGT
GATGCTCGTCAGGGGGGCGGAGCCTATGGAAAAACGCCAGCAACGCGGCCTTTTTACGGTTCCTGGCCTT
TTGCTGGCCTTTTGCTCACATGTTCTTTCCTGCGTTATCCCCTGATTCTGTGGATAACCGTATTACCGCC
TTTGAGTGAGCTGATACCGCTCGCCGCAGCCGAACGACCGAGCGCAGCGAGTCAGTGAGCGAGGAAGCGG
AAGAGCGCCCAATACGCAAACCGCCTCTCCCCGCGCGTTGGCCGATTCATTAATGCAGCTGGCACGACAG
GTTTCCCGACTGGAAAGCGGGCAGTGAGCGCAACGCAATTAATGTGAGTTAGCTCACTCATTAGGCACCC
CAGGCTTTACACTTTATGCTTCCGGCTCGTATGTTGTGTGGAATTGTGAGCGGATAACAATTTCACACAG
GAAACAGCTATGACATGATTACGAATTAA
Features (pLannotate 1.2.2; 22 found; start..end, strand, type, name):
     14..393     +  enhancer       CMV enhancer: human cytomegalovirus immediate early enhancer
    394..597     +  promoter       CMV promoter: human cytomegalovirus (CMV) immediate early promoter
    733..776     +  intron         CMV intron (fragment): modified intron A from human cytomegalovirus
    828..846     +  promoter       SP6 promoter: promoter for bacteriophage SP6 RNA polymerase
    850..887     +  CDS            IgH signal sequence (fragment): signal sequence from the mouse immunoglobulin heavy chain variable region
    939..1655    +  CDS            EGFP: EGFP is a basic (constitutively fluorescent) green fluorescent protein published in 1996, derived from Aequorea victoria. It is reported to be a rapidly-maturing weak dimer with moderate acid sensitivity.
   1656..3761    +  CDS            BRD4 (fragment) (sequence partly withheld): BRD4_HUMAN - Also known as HUNK1. Experimental evidence at protein level: Swiss-Prot protein existence level 1. [Isoform B]: Acts as a chromatin insulator in the DNA damage response pathway. Inhibits DNA damage response signaling by recruiting the condensin-2 complex to acetylated histones, leading to chromatin structure remodeling, insulating the region from DNA damage response by limiting spreading of histone H2AX/H2A.x phosphorylation. From Homo sapiens (Human).
   3804..7193    +  CDS            NUTM1: NUTM1_HUMAN - Also known as C15orf55, NUT. Experimental evidence at protein level: Swiss-Prot protein existence level 1. Plays a role in the regulation of proliferation. Regulates TERT expression by modulating SP1 binding to TERT promoter binding sites. From Homo sapiens (Human).
   7229..7363    +  polyA_signal   SV40 poly(A) signal: SV40 polyadenylation signal
   7432..7789    +  promoter       SV40 promoter: SV40 enhancer and early promoter
   7808..7962    +  CDS            lacZα (fragment): LacZα fragment of β-galactosidase; lacZ fragment
   7968..8019    -  misc_feature   bom (fragment): basis of mobility region from pBR322
   8038..8418    +  rep_origin     M13 ori (sequence partly withheld): M13 bacteriophage origin of replication; arrow indicates direction of (+) strand synthesis
   8494..8543    -  misc_feature   bom (fragment): basis of mobility region from pBR322
   8645..8680    -  CDS            rop (fragment): Rop protein, which maintains plasmids at low copy number; rop
   8775..8879    +  promoter       AmpR promoter: bla
   8880..9740    +  CDS            AmpR: β-lactamase; bla; confers resistance to ampicillin, carbenicillin, and related antibiotics
   9911..10499   +  rep_origin     ori: high-copy-number ColE1/pMB1/pBR322/pUC origin of replication
  10682..10774   +  CDS            lacI (fragment): lac repressor; lacI; The lac repressor binds to the lac operator to inhibit transcription in E. coli. This inhibition can be relieved by adding lactose or isopropyl-β-D-thiogalactopyranoside (IPTG).
  10787..10808   +  protein_bind   CAP binding site: CAP binding activates transcription in the presence of cAMP. E. coli catabolite activator protein
  10823..10853   +  promoter       lac promoter: promoter for the E. coli lac operon
  10857..10879   +  protein_bind   lac operator (fragment): The lac repressor binds to the lac operator to inhibit transcription in E. coli. This inhibition can be relieved by adding lactose or isopropyl-β-D-thiogalactopyranoside (IPTG). lac repressor encoded by lacI
