[The description below was written by a language model from this plasmid's Addgene catalogue record and pLannotate feature annotations shown in this document.]
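Description:
pRK5_EGFP-BRD4-NUT is a mammalian expression plasmid of about 10.9 kb, built on the pRK5 backbone by Gibson cloning, for overexpression of a fluorescently tagged BRD4-NUT fusion protein. It is propagated in E. coli as a high-copy plasmid from a ColE1/pUC-type origin and selected with ampicillin through the β-lactamase gene and its own promoter. The backbone also carries an M13 phage origin for single-stranded DNA production, plus assorted remnants typical of older cloning vectors (fragments of lacZα, lacI, rop and the bom region, a lac promoter/operator). These remnants play no evident role in the construct's use. No mammalian selection marker is annotated, so the plasmid appears suited to transient transfection.

The expression cassette is driven by the human cytomegalovirus immediate early enhancer and promoter, followed by a fragment of CMV intron A and an SP6 promoter that could support in vitro transcription. A short annotated fragment of an IgH signal sequence lies just upstream of the reading frame and is probably a backbone leftover rather than a functional secretion signal. The open reading frame begins with EGFP and runs directly into a human BRD4 fragment of about 2.1 kb. After a short gap comes the human NUTM1 (NUT) coding sequence, and the cassette ends with an SV40 polyadenylation signal. An SV40 enhancer/early promoter region sits downstream of the cassette.

The EGFP tag allows the fusion protein to be located by live or fixed-cell imaging. The associated publication concerns probing the microenvironments of biomolecular condensates, which suggests the construct serves to visualise BRD4-NUT assemblies in cells, although the record states the purpose only as overexpression of EGFP-BRD4-NUT.
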