Addgene plasmid #238254: pRK5_EGFP-BRD4-NUT
Purpose: For overexpression of EGFP-BRD4-NUT
Depositing lab: Denes Hnisz. Depositing organization: Max Planck Institute for Molecular Genetics. Publication: Probing condensate microenvironments with a micropeptide killswitch. Zhang Y, Stoppelkamp I, Fernandez-Pernas P, Allram M, Charman M, Magalhaes AP, Piedavent-Salomon M, Sommer G, Sung YC, Meyer K, Grams N, Halko E, Dongre S, Meierhofer D, Malszycki M, Ilik IA, Aktas T, Kraushar ML, Vastenhouw N, Weitzman MD, Grebien F, Niskanen H, Hnisz D. Nature. 2025 Jun 4. doi: 10.1038/s41586-025-09141-5. PubMed 40468084.
Backbone
  Vector backbone: pRK5
  Vector type: Mammalian Expression
Growth in bacteria
  Bacterial resistance: Ampicillin, 100 μg/mL
  Growth temperature: 37°C
  Growth strain: DH5alpha
  Copy number: High Copy
Gene/Insert
  Gene/Insert name: EGFP-BRD4-NUT
  Species: H. sapiens (human)
  Cloning method: Gibson Cloning
Terms and licenses: Academic/Nonprofit Terms; Industry Terms: Not Available to Industry
How to cite: pRK5_EGFP-BRD4-NUT was a gift from Denes Hnisz (Addgene plasmid # 238254 ; http://n2t.net/addgene:238254 ; RRID:Addgene_238254)
